Addgene plasmid #97412: UKNP1.13.1
Purpose: Expression of HCV E1E2 genes cloned from patient serum. United Kingdom Nottingham Panel x.xx.xx (genotype.patient number.clone number)
Depositing lab: Jonathan Ball. Depositing organization: University of Nottingham. Publication: A Diverse Panel of Hepatitis C Virus Glycoproteins for Use in Vaccine Research Reveals Extremes of Monoclonal Antibody Neutralization Resistance. Urbanowicz RA, McClure CP, Brown RJ, Tsoleridis T, Persson MA, Krey T, Irving WL, Ball JK, Tarr AW. J Virol. 2015 Dec 23;90(7):3288-301. doi: 10.1128/JVI.02700-15. PubMed 26699643.
Backbone
  Vector backbone: pcDNA3.1_V5-His_Topo
  Backbone manufacturer: Invitrogen
  Vector type: Mammalian Expression
Growth in bacteria
  Bacterial resistance: Ampicillin, 100 μg/mL
  Growth temperature: 37°C
  Growth strain: DH5alpha
  Copy number: High Copy
Gene/Insert
  Gene/Insert name: HCV E1E2 (alt name: UKNP1.13.1)
  Species: Hepatitis C virus
  Insert size (bp): 1734
  GenBank ID: KU285182.1
  Cloning method: TOPO Cloning
  Sequencing primers: 5′ T7F; 3′ bGHR
Terms and licenses: Academic/Nonprofit Terms; Industry Terms: Not Available to Industry
How to cite: UKNP1.13.1 was a gift from Jonathan Ball (Addgene plasmid # 97412 ; http://n2t.net/addgene:97412 ; RRID:Addgene_97412)
