[The description below was written by a language model from this plasmid's Addgene catalogue record and pLannotate feature annotations shown in this document.]
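Description:
UKNP1.13.1 is a mammalian expression plasmid built on the Invitrogen pcDNA3.1 V5-His TOPO backbone and carrying the E1E2 envelope glycoprotein region of hepatitis C virus, amplified from patient serum and inserted by TOPO cloning. The name follows the United Kingdom Nottingham Panel convention of genotype, patient number and clone number, so this is clone 1 from patient 13 with a genotype 1 virus. It belongs to a diverse panel of patient-derived HCV glycoproteins assembled for vaccine research and for comparing sensitivity to neutralising monoclonal antibodies. Two full sequence records, one from the depositor and one from repository sequencing, differ by a single nucleotide in length and give the same feature map.

The roughly 1.7 kb insert is annotated as a fragment of the HCV polyprotein. The annotation tool's accompanying text about the NS2 protease comes from the matched polyprotein entry as a whole, not from the E1E2 segment present here. Expression is driven by the human CMV immediate early enhancer and promoter and terminated by the bovine growth hormone polyadenylation signal. A T7 promoter upstream of the insert allows in vitro transcription and serves as a sequencing primer site. A V5 epitope tag from the backbone lies downstream of the insert, but the record does not state whether it is read in frame with E1E2 or excluded by a stop codon. An SV40 early promoter drives the neomycin resistance gene with an SV40 polyadenylation signal, allowing selection of stably transfected mammalian cells. In E. coli the plasmid is maintained through a high-copy ColE1/pUC origin and ampicillin resistance, and an f1 origin is also present. The short HIV-1 LTR, ble, lacI and bom fragment hits appear to be incidental backbone matches.
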