Features (pLannotate 1.2.2; 21 found; start..end, strand, type, name):
     36..80      -  misc_feature   bom (fragment): basis of mobility region from pBR322
    235..614     +  enhancer       CMV enhancer: human cytomegalovirus immediate early enhancer
    615..818     +  promoter       CMV promoter: human cytomegalovirus (CMV) immediate early promoter
    814..847     +  LTR            5' LTR (truncated) (fragment): truncated 5' long terminal repeat (LTR) from HIV-1
    863..881     +  promoter       T7 promoter: promoter for bacteriophage T7 RNA polymerase
    942..2669    +  CDS            POLG_HCVGL (fragment): Experimental evidence at protein level: Swiss-Prot protein existence level 1. [Protease NS2]: Cysteine protease required for the proteolytic auto-cleavage between the non-structural proteins NS2 and NS3 (By similarity). The N-terminus of NS3 is required for the function of NS2 protease (active region NS2-3) (By similarity). Promotes the initiation of viral particle assembly by mediating the interaction between structural and non-structural proteins (By similarity). From Hepatitis C virus (isolate Glasgow) (HCV).
   2748..2789    +  CDS            V5 tag: epitope tag from simian virus 5
   2845..3069    +  polyA_signal   bGH poly(A) signal: bovine growth hormone polyadenylation signal
   3073..3094    +  promoter       SV40 promoter (fragment): SV40 enhancer and early promoter
   3115..3543    +  rep_origin     f1 ori (sequence partly withheld): f1 bacteriophage origin of replication; arrow indicates direction of (+) strand synthesis
   3557..3887    +  promoter       SV40 promoter: SV40 enhancer and early promoter
   3954..4745    +  CDS            neo: KKA2_KLEPN - Also known as kan, nptII. Experimental evidence at protein level: Swiss-Prot protein existence level 1. Resistance to kanamycin, neomycin, paromomycin, ribostamycin, butirosin and gentamicin B. From Klebsiella pneumoniae.
   4771..4929    +  CDS            ble (fragment): BLE_KLEPN - Experimental evidence at protein level: Swiss-Prot protein existence level 1. Binding protein with a strong affinity to the bleomycin family of antibiotics. Binds to CL990; an antimitotic-antibiotic compound. From Klebsiella pneumoniae.
   4924..5045    +  polyA_signal   SV40 poly(A) signal: SV40 polyadenylation signal
   5118..5134    -  protein_bind   lac operator: The lac repressor binds to the lac operator to inhibit transcription in E. coli. This inhibition can be relieved by adding lactose or isopropyl-β-D-thiogalactopyranoside (IPTG). lac repressor encoded by lacI
   5142..5172    -  promoter       lac promoter: promoter for the E. coli lac operon
   5187..5208    -  protein_bind   CAP binding site: CAP binding activates transcription in the presence of cAMP. E. coli catabolite activator protein
   5221..5313    -  CDS            lacI (fragment): lac repressor; lacI; The lac repressor binds to the lac operator to inhibit transcription in E. coli. This inhibition can be relieved by adding lactose or isopropyl-β-D-thiogalactopyranoside (IPTG).
   5496..6084    -  rep_origin     ori: high-copy-number ColE1/pMB1/pBR322/pUC origin of replication
   6255..7115    -  CDS            AmpR: β-lactamase; bla; confers resistance to ampicillin, carbenicillin, and related antibiotics
   7116..7220    -  promoter       AmpR promoter: bla
>Addgene plasmid #97412 | UKNP1.13.1 | depositor full sequence | sequence record 179127 | UKNP1.13.1 sequence 7251 bps
GACGGATCGGGAGATCTCCCGATCCCCTATGGTCGACTCTCAGTACAATCTGCTCTGATGCCGCATAGTT
AAGCCAGTATCTGCTCCCTGCTTGTGTGTTGGAGGTCGCTGAGTAGTGCGCGAGCAAAATTTAAGCTACA
ACAAGGCAAGGCTTGACCGACAATTGCATGAAGAATCTGCTTAGGGTTAGGCGTTTTGCGCTGCTTCGCG
ATGTACGGGCCAGATATACGCGTTGACATTGATTATTGACTAGTTATTAATAGTAATCAATTACGGGGTC
ATTAGTTCATAGCCCATATATGGAGTTCCGCGTTACATAACTTACGGTAAATGGCCCGCCTGGCTGACCG
CCCAACGACCCCCGCCCATTGACGTCAATAATGACGTATGTTCCCATAGTAACGCCAATAGGGACTTTCC
ATTGACGTCAATGGGTGGACTATTTACGGTAAACTGCCCACTTGGCAGTACATCAAGTGTATCATATGCC
AAGTACGCCCCCTATTGACGTCAATGACGGTAAATGGCCCGCCTGGCATTATGCCCAGTACATGACCTTA
TGGGACTTTCCTACTTGGCAGTACATCTACGTATTAGTCATCGCTATTACCATGGTGATGCGGTTTTGGC
AGTACATCAATGGGCGTGGATAGCGGTTTGACTCACGGGGATTTCCAAGTCTCCACCCCATTGACGTCAA
TGGGAGTTTGTTTTGGCACCAAAATCAACGGGACTTTCCAAAATGTCGTAACAACTCCGCCCCATTGACG
CAAATGGGCGGTAGGCGTGTACGGTGGGAGGTCTATATAAGCAGAGCTCTCTGGCTAACTAGAGAACCCA
CTGCTTACTGGCTTATCGAAATTAATACGACTCACTATAGGGAGACCCAAGCTGGCTAGTTAAGCTTGGT
ACCGAGCTCGGATCCAGTACCCTTCACCATGGGTTGCTCTTTCTCTATCTTCCTCCTGGCCTTACTCTCT
TGCCTGACCGTGCCCGCCTCAGCCTACCAAGTACGCAACTCCTCGGGCCTCTACCATGTCACCAATGATT
GCCCTAATTCGAGCATTGTGTACGAGACGGCCGATACCATCCTACACTCTCCGGGGTGTGTCCCTTGCGT
TCGCGAGGGTGACGGCCCGAAGTGTTGGGTGGCGGTGGCCCCCACAGTTGCCACCAGGGACGGCAAACTC
CCCACAACGCAGCTTCGACGTCACATCGATCTGCTTGTCGGGAGCGCCACCCTCTGCTCGGCCCTCTATG
TGGGGGACTTGTGCGGGTCTGTCTTTCTTGTCGGTCAACTGTTCACTTTCTCCCCCAGGCGCCACTGGAC
AACGCAAGACTGCAACTGCTCTATCTACCCCGGCCATATAACAGGTCACCGTATGGCATGGGATATGATG
ATGAATTGGTCCCCTACAGCAGCGCTAGTAGTAGCTCAGCTGCTCAGGATCCCGGAAGCCATCTTGGACA
TGATCGCTGGTGCCCACTGGGGAGTCCTAGCGGGCATAGCGTATTTCTCCATGGTGGGGAACTGGGCGAA
GGTCCTGGTAGTGCTGTTGCTGTTTGCCGGCGTTGATGCGGAAACCCACACCACCGGGGGGAGTGTTGCC
AAGGCCACGTTCAGATTTGCCAATCTTTTCAGTCAAGGCGCCAAGCAGGACATCCAGCTGATCAACACCA
ACGGCAGTTGGCATATCAATCGCACGGCCCTGAACTGTAATGCGAGCCTCGACACTGGCTGGGTGGCGGG
GCTCTTCTTCTACCACAAATTCAACTCTTCAGGTTGCCTCGAGAGGATGGCCAGCTGCAGACCCCTTGCC
GATTTCGACCAGGGCTGGGGTCCTATCAGCCACGCCAACGGAAGTGGCCCCGAACACCGCCCTTACTGCT
GGCACTACCCCCCAAAGCCTTGTGGTATCGTACCAGCACAGAGCGTATGTGGCCCAGTGTATTGCTTCAC
ACCCAGCCCTGTGGTGGTGGGAACGACCAACAAGTTGGGCGTGCCTACCTACAACTGGGGTAGCAATGAC
ACGGACGTTTTCGTCCTCAATAACACCAGGCCGCCGCTGGGCAATTGGTTCGGTTGCACCTGGATGAATT
CATCTGGATTTACCAAAGTGTGCGGAGCGCCTCCTTGTGCCATCGGAGGGGTGGGCAACAACACCTTGCA
CTGCCCCACTGACTGTTTCCGCAAGCATCCGGAGGCCACATACTCTCGGTGTGGCTCCGGCCCCTGGATC
ACGCCCAGGTGCCTGGTCGACTATCCTTATAGGCTTTGGCACTATCCTTGTACTGTCAACTACACCCTGT
TCAAAGTCAGAATGTACGTGGGAGGGGTCGAGCACAGGCTGGAAGCTGCTTGCAACTGGACGCGGGGCGA
GCGTTGTGATCTGGACGACAGGGACAGGTCTGAGCTCAGCCCGCTGCTGCTGTCCACCACGCAGTGGCAA
GTCCTTCCGTGTTCCTTCACGACATTGCCAGCCTTGACCACCGGCCTCATCCACCTCCACCAGAACATCG
TGGACGTGCAATATTTGTACGGGATGGGGTCAAGCCTTGTGTCCTGGGCCATCAAGTGGGAGTATGTCAT
CCTCTTGTTTCTCCTGCTTGCAGACGCGCGCATCTGCTCCTGCTTGTGGATGATGTTACTCATATCCCAA
GCGGAGGCGTAATCAAAGGGTCAAGACAATTCTGCAGATATCCAGCACAGTGGCGGCCGCTCGAGTCTAG
AGGGCCCGCGGTTCGAAGGTAAGCCTATCCCTAACCCTCTCCTCGGTCTCGATTCTACGCGTACCGGTCA
TCATCACCATCACCATTGAGTTTAAACCCGCTGATCAGCCTCGACTGTGCCTTCTAGTTGCCAGCCATCT
GTTGTTTGCCCCTCCCCCGTGCCTTCCTTGACCCTGGAAGGTGCCACTCCCACTGTCCTTTCCTAATAAA
ATGAGGAAATTGCATCGCATTGTCTGAGTAGGTGTCATTCTATTCTGGGGGGTGGGGTGGGGCAGGACAG
CAAGGGGGAGGATTGGGAAGACAATAGCAGGCATGCTGGGGATGCGGTGGGCTCTATGGCTTCTGAGGCG
GAAAGAACCAGCTGGGGCTCTAGGGGGTATCCCC
[124 nt withheld, positions 3115-3238]
C
[32 nt withheld, positions 3240-3271]
CA
[57 nt withheld, positions 3274-3330]
A
[49 nt withheld, positions 3332-3380]
CCTTTGACGTTGGAGTCCACGTTCTTT
[37 nt withheld, positions 3408-3444]
ACCCTATCTCGGTCTATTCTTTTGATTTATAAGGGATTTTGGGGATTTCGGCCTATTGGTTAAAAAATGA
GCTGATTTAACAAAAATTTAACGCGAATTAATTCTGTGGAATGTGTGTCAGTTAGGGTGTGGAAAGTCCC
CAGGCTCCCCAGGCAGGCAGAAGTATGCAAAGCATGCATCTCAATTAGTCAGCAACCAGGTGTGGAAAGT
CCCCAGGCTCCCCAGCAGGCAGAAGTATGCAAAGCATGCATCTCAATTAGTCAGCAACCATAGTCCCGCC
CCTAACTCCGCCCATCCCGCCCCTAACTCCGCCCAGTTCCGCCCATTCTCCGCCCCATGGCTGACTAATT
TTTTTTATTTATGCAGAGGCCGAGGCCGCCTCTGCCTCTGAGCTATTCCAGAAGTAGTGAGGAGGCTTTT
TTGGAGGCCTAGGCTTTTGCAAAAAGCTCCCGGGAGCTTGTATATCCATTTTCGGATCTGATCAAGAGAC
AGGATGAGGATCGTTTCGCATGATTGAACAAGATGGATTGCACGCAGGTTCTCCGGCCGCTTGGGTGGAG
AGGCTATTCGGCTATGACTGGGCACAACAGACAATCGGCTGCTCTGATGCCGCCGTGTTCCGGCTGTCAG
CGCAGGGGCGCCCGGTTCTTTTTGTCAAGACCGACCTGTCCGGTGCCCTGAATGAACTGCAGGACGAGGC
AGCGCGGCTATCGTGGCTGGCCACGACGGGCGTTCCTTGCGCAGCTGTGCTCGACGTTGTCACTGAAGCG
GGAAGGGACTGGCTGCTATTGGGCGAAGTGCCGGGGCAGGATCTCCTGTCATCTCACCTTGCTCCTGCCG
AGAAAGTATCCATCATGGCTGATGCAATGCGGCGGCTGCATACGCTTGATCCGGCTACCTGCCCATTCGA
CCACCAAGCGAAACATCGCATCGAGCGAGCACGTACTCGGATGGAAGCCGGTCTTGTCGATCAGGATGAT
CTGGACGAAGAGCATCAGGGGCTCGCGCCAGCCGAACTGTTCGCCAGGCTCAAGGCGCGCATGCCCGACG
GCGAGGATCTCGTCGTGACCCATGGCGATGCCTGCTTGCCGAATATCATGGTGGAAAATGGCCGCTTTTC
TGGATTCATCGACTGTGGCCGGCTGGGTGTGGCGGACCGCTATCAGGACATAGCGTTGGCTACCCGTGAT
ATTGCTGAAGAGCTTGGCGGCGAATGGGCTGACCGCTTCCTCGTGCTTTACGGTATCGCCGCTCCCGATT
CGCAGCGCATCGCCTTCTATCGCCTTCTTGACGAGTTCTTCTGAGCGGGACTCTGGGGTTCGCGAAATGA
CCGACCAAGCGACGCCCAACCTGCCATCACGAGATTTCGATTCCACCGCCGCCTTCTATGAAAGGTTGGG
CTTCGGAATCGTTTTCCGGGACGCCGGCTGGATGATCCTCCAGCGCGGGGATCTCATGCTGGAGTTCTTC
GCCCACCCCAACTTGTTTATTGCAGCTTATAATGGTTACAAATAAAGCAATAGCATCACAAATTTCACAA
ATAAAGCATTTTTTTCACTGCATTCTAGTTGTGGTTTGTCCAAACTCATCAATGTATCTTATCATGTCTG
TATACCGTCGACCTCTAGCTAGAGCTTGGCGTAATCATGGTCATAGCTGTTTCCTGTGTGAAATTGTTAT
CCGCTCACAATTCCACACAACATACGAGCCGGAAGCATAAAGTGTAAAGCCTGGGGTGCCTAATGAGTGA
GCTAACTCACATTAATTGCGTTGCGCTCACTGCCCGCTTTCCAGTCGGGAAACCTGTCGTGCCAGCTGCA
TTAATGAATCGGCCAACGCGCGGGGAGAGGCGGTTTGCGTATTGGGCGCTCTTCCGCTTCCTCGCTCACT
GACTCGCTGCGCTCGGTCGTTCGGCTGCGGCGAGCGGTATCAGCTCACTCAAAGGCGGTAATACGGTTAT
CCACAGAATCAGGGGATAACGCAGGAAAGAACATGTGAGCAAAAGGCCAGCAAAAGGCCAGGAACCGTAA
AAAGGCCGCGTTGCTGGCGTTTTTCCATAGGCTCCGCCCCCCTGACGAGCATCACAAAAATCGACGCTCA
AGTCAGAGGTGGCGAAACCCGACAGGACTATAAAGATACCAGGCGTTTCCCCCTGGAAGCTCCCTCGTGC
GCTCTCCTGTTCCGACCCTGCCGCTTACCGGATACCTGTCCGCCTTTCTCCCTTCGGGAAGCGTGGCGCT
TTCTCAATGCTCACGCTGTAGGTATCTCAGTTCGGTGTAGGTCGTTCGCTCCAAGCTGGGCTGTGTGCAC
GAACCCCCCGTTCAGCCCGACCGCTGCGCCTTATCCGGTAACTATCGTCTTGAGTCCAACCCGGTAAGAC
ACGACTTATCGCCACTGGCAGCAGCCACTGGTAACAGGATTAGCAGAGCGAGGTATGTAGGCGGTGCTAC
AGAGTTCTTGAAGTGGTGGCCTAACTACGGCTACACTAGAAGGACAGTATTTGGTATCTGCGCTCTGCTG
AAGCCAGTTACCTTCGGAAAAAGAGTTGGTAGCTCTTGATCCGGCAAACAAACCACCGCTGGTAGCGGTG
GTTTTTTTGTTTGCAAGCAGCAGATTACGCGCAGAAAAAAAGGATCTCAAGAAGATCCTTTGATCTTTTC
TACGGGGTCTGACGCTCAGTGGAACGAAAACTCACGTTAAGGGATTTTGGTCATGAGATTATCAAAAAGG
ATCTTCACCTAGATCCTTTTAAATTAAAAATGAAGTTTTAAATCAATCTAAAGTATATATGAGTAAACTT
GGTCTGACAGTTACCAATGCTTAATCAGTGAGGCACCTATCTCAGCGATCTGTCTATTTCGTTCATCCAT
AGTTGCCTGACTCCCCGTCGTGTAGATAACTACGATACGGGAGGGCTTACCATCTGGCCCCAGTGCTGCA
ATGATACCGCGAGACCCACGCTCACCGGCTCCAGATTTATCAGCAATAAACCAGCCAGCCGGAAGGGCCG
AGCGCAGAAGTGGTCCTGCAACTTTATCCGCCTCCATCCAGTCTATTAATTGTTGCCGGGAAGCTAGAGT
AAGTAGTTCGCCAGTTAATAGTTTGCGCAACGTTGTTGCCATTGCTACAGGCATCGTGGTGTCACGCTCG
TCGTTTGGTATGGCTTCATTCAGCTCCGGTTCCCAACGATCAAGGCGAGTTACATGATCCCCCATGTTGT
GCAAAAAAGCGGTTAGCTCCTTCGGTCCTCCGATCGTTGTCAGAAGTAAGTTGGCCGCAGTGTTATCACT
CATGGTTATGGCAGCACTGCATAATTCTCTTACTGTCATGCCATCCGTAAGATGCTTTTCTGTGACTGGT
GAGTACTCAACCAAGTCATTCTGAGAATAGTGTATGCGGCGACCGAGTTGCTCTTGCCCGGCGTCAATAC
GGGATAATACCGCGCCACATAGCAGAACTTTAAAAGTGCTCATCATTGGAAAACGTTCTTCGGGGCGAAA
ACTCTCAAGGATCTTACCGCTGTTGAGATCCAGTTCGATGTAACCCACTCGTGCACCCAACTGATCTTCA
GCATCTTTTACTTTCACCAGCGTTTCTGGGTGAGCAAAAACAGGAAGGCAAAATGCCGCAAAAAAGGGAA
TAAGGGCGACACGGAAATGTTGAATACTCATACTCTTCCTTTTTCAATATTATTGAAGCATTTATCAGGG
TTATTGTCTCATGAGCGGATACATATTTGAATGTATTTAGAAAAATAAACAAATAGGGGTTCCGCGCACA
TTTCCCCGAAAAGTGCCACCTGACGTC
