Features (pLannotate 1.2.2; 21 found; start..end, strand, type, name):
     37..89      -  misc_feature   bom (fragment): basis of mobility region from pBR322
    244..623     +  enhancer       CMV enhancer: human cytomegalovirus immediate early enhancer
    624..827     +  promoter       CMV promoter: human cytomegalovirus (CMV) immediate early promoter
    823..856     +  LTR            5' LTR (truncated) (fragment): truncated 5' long terminal repeat (LTR) from HIV-1
    872..890     +  promoter       T7 promoter: promoter for bacteriophage T7 RNA polymerase
    951..2678    +  CDS            POLG_HCVGL (fragment): Experimental evidence at protein level: Swiss-Prot protein existence level 1. [Protease NS2]: Cysteine protease required for the proteolytic auto-cleavage between the non-structural proteins NS2 and NS3 (By similarity). The N-terminus of NS3 is required for the function of NS2 protease (active region NS2-3) (By similarity). Promotes the initiation of viral particle assembly by mediating the interaction between structural and non-structural proteins (By similarity). From Hepatitis C virus (isolate Glasgow) (HCV).
   2757..2798    +  CDS            V5 tag: epitope tag from simian virus 5
   2854..3078    +  polyA_signal   bGH poly(A) signal: bovine growth hormone polyadenylation signal
   3082..3103    +  promoter       SV40 promoter (fragment): SV40 enhancer and early promoter
   3124..3552    +  rep_origin     f1 ori (sequence partly withheld): f1 bacteriophage origin of replication; arrow indicates direction of (+) strand synthesis
   3566..3895    +  promoter       SV40 promoter: SV40 enhancer and early promoter
   3962..4753    +  CDS            neo: KKA2_KLEPN - Also known as kan, nptII. Experimental evidence at protein level: Swiss-Prot protein existence level 1. Resistance to kanamycin, neomycin, paromomycin, ribostamycin, butirosin and gentamicin B. From Klebsiella pneumoniae.
   4779..4937    +  CDS            ble (fragment): BLE_KLEPN - Experimental evidence at protein level: Swiss-Prot protein existence level 1. Binding protein with a strong affinity to the bleomycin family of antibiotics. Binds to CL990; an antimitotic-antibiotic compound. From Klebsiella pneumoniae.
   4932..5053    +  polyA_signal   SV40 poly(A) signal: SV40 polyadenylation signal
   5126..5142    -  protein_bind   lac operator: The lac repressor binds to the lac operator to inhibit transcription in E. coli. This inhibition can be relieved by adding lactose or isopropyl-β-D-thiogalactopyranoside (IPTG). lac repressor encoded by lacI
   5150..5180    -  promoter       lac promoter: promoter for the E. coli lac operon
   5195..5216    -  protein_bind   CAP binding site: CAP binding activates transcription in the presence of cAMP. E. coli catabolite activator protein
   5229..5321    -  CDS            lacI (fragment): lac repressor; lacI; The lac repressor binds to the lac operator to inhibit transcription in E. coli. This inhibition can be relieved by adding lactose or isopropyl-β-D-thiogalactopyranoside (IPTG).
   5504..6092    -  rep_origin     ori: high-copy-number ColE1/pMB1/pBR322/pUC origin of replication
   6263..7123    -  CDS            AmpR: β-lactamase; bla; confers resistance to ampicillin, carbenicillin, and related antibiotics
   7124..7228    -  promoter       AmpR promoter: bla
>Addgene plasmid #97412 | UKNP1.13.1 | addgene full sequence | sequence record 189813 | Addgene NGS Result
CCTGACGTCGACGGATCGGGAGATCTCCCGATCCCCTATGGTGCACTCTCAGTACAATCTGCTCTGATGC
CGCATAGTTAAGCCAGTATCTGCTCCCTGCTTGTGTGTTGGAGGTCGCTGAGTAGTGCGCGAGCAAAATT
TAAGCTACAACAAGGCAAGGCTTGACCGACAATTGCATGAAGAATCTGCTTAGGGTTAGGCGTTTTGCGC
TGCTTCGCGATGTACGGGCCAGATATACGCGTTGACATTGATTATTGACTAGTTATTAATAGTAATCAAT
TACGGGGTCATTAGTTCATAGCCCATATATGGAGTTCCGCGTTACATAACTTACGGTAAATGGCCCGCCT
GGCTGACCGCCCAACGACCCCCGCCCATTGACGTCAATAATGACGTATGTTCCCATAGTAACGCCAATAG
GGACTTTCCATTGACGTCAATGGGTGGAGTATTTACGGTAAACTGCCCACTTGGCAGTACATCAAGTGTA
TCATATGCCAAGTACGCCCCCTATTGACGTCAATGACGGTAAATGGCCCGCCTGGCATTATGCCCAGTAC
ATGACCTTATGGGACTTTCCTACTTGGCAGTACATCTACGTATTAGTCATCGCTATTACCATGGTGATGC
GGTTTTGGCAGTACATCAATGGGCGTGGATAGCGGTTTGACTCACGGGGATTTCCAAGTCTCCACCCCAT
TGACGTCAATGGGAGTTTGTTTTGGCACCAAAATCAACGGGACTTTCCAAAATGTCGTAACAACTCCGCC
CCATTGACGCAAATGGGCGGTAGGCGTGTACGGTGGGAGGTCTATATAAGCAGAGCTCTCTGGCTAACTA
GAGAACCCACTGCTTACTGGCTTATCGAAATTAATACGACTCACTATAGGGAGACCCAAGCTGGCTAGTT
AAGCTTGGTACCGAGCTCGGATCCAGTACCCTTCACCATGGGTTGCTCTTTCTCTATCTTCCTCCTGGCC
TTACTCTCTTGCCTGACCGTGCCCGCCTCAGCCTACCAAGTACGCAACTCCTCGGGCCTCTACCATGTCA
CCAATGATTGCCCTAATTCGAGCATTGTGTACGAGACGGCCGATACCATCCTACACTCTCCGGGGTGTGT
CCCTTGCGTTCGCGAGGGTGACGGCCCGAAGTGTTGGGTGGCGGTGGCCCCCACAGTTGCCACCAGGGAC
GGCAAACTCCCCACAACGCAGCTTCGACGTCACATCGATCTGCTTGTCGGGAGCGCCACCCTCTGCTCGG
CCCTCTATGTGGGGGACTTGTGCGGGTCTGTCTTTCTTGTCGGTCAACTGTTCACTTTCTCCCCCAGGCG
CCACTGGACAACGCAAGACTGCAACTGCTCTATCTACCCCGGCCATATAACAGGTCACCGTATGGCATGG
GATATGATGATGAATTGGTCCCCTACAGCAGCGCTAGTAGTAGCTCAGCTGCTCAGGATCCCGGAAGCCA
TCTTGGACATGATCGCTGGTGCCCACTGGGGAGTCCTAGCGGGCATAGCGTATTTCTCCATGGTGGGGAA
CTGGGCGAAGGTCCTGGTAGTGCTGTTGCTGTTTGCCGGCGTTGATGCGGAAACCCACACCACCGGGGGG
AGTGTTGCCAAGGCCACGTTCAGATTTGCCAATCTTTTCAGTCAAGGCGCCAAGCAGGACATCCAGCTGA
TCAACACCAACGGCAGTTGGCATATCAATCGCACGGCCCTGAACTGTAATGCGAGCCTCGACACTGGCTG
GGTGGCGGGGCTCTTCTTCTACCACAAATTCAACTCTTCAGGTTGCCTCGAGAGGATGGCCAGCTGCAGA
CCCCTTGCCGATTTCGACCAGGGCTGGGGTCCTATCAGCCACGCCAACGGAAGTGGCCCCGAACACCGCC
CTTACTGCTGGCACTACCCCCCAAAGCCTTGTGGTATCGTACCAGCACAGAGCGTATGTGGCCCAGTGTA
TTGCTTCACACCCAGCCCTGTGGTGGTGGGAACGACCAACAAGTTGGGCGTGCCTACCTACAACTGGGGT
AGCAATGACACGGACGTTTTCGTCCTCAATAACACCAGGCCGCCGCTGGGCAATTGGTTCGGTTGCACCT
GGATGAATTCATCTGGATTTACCAAAGTGTGCGGAGCGCCTCCTTGTGCCATCGGAGGGGTGGGCAACAA
CACCTTGCACTGCCCCACTGACTGTTTCCGCAAGCATCCGGAGGCCACATACTCTCGGTGTGGCTCCGGC
CCCTGGATCACGCCCAGGTGCCTGGTCGACTATCCTTATAGGCTTTGGCACTATCCTTGTACTGTCAACT
ACACCCTGTTCAAAGTCAGAATGTACGTGGGAGGGGTCGAGCACAGGCTGGAAGCTGCTTGCAACTGGAC
GCGGGGCGAGCGTTGTGATCTGGACGACAGGGACAGGTCTGAGCTCAGCCCGCTGCTGCTGTCCACCACG
CAGTGGCAAGTCCTTCCGTGTTCCTTCACGACATTGCCAGCCTTGACCACCGGCCTCATCCACCTCCACC
AGAACATCGTGGACGTGCAATATTTGTACGGGATGGGGTCAAGCCTTGTGTCCTGGGCCATCAAGTGGGA
GTATGTCATCCTCTTGTTTCTCCTGCTTGCAGACGCGCGCATCTGCTCCTGCTTGTGGATGATGTTACTC
ATATCCCAAGCGGAGGCGTAATCAAAGGGTCAAGACAATTCTGCAGATATCCAGCACAGTGGCGGCCGCT
CGAGTCTAGAGGGCCCGCGGTTCGAAGGTAAGCCTATCCCTAACCCTCTCCTCGGTCTCGATTCTACGCG
TACCGGTCATCATCACCATCACCATTGAGTTTAAACCCGCTGATCAGCCTCGACTGTGCCTTCTAGTTGC
CAGCCATCTGTTGTTTGCCCCTCCCCCGTGCCTTCCTTGACCCTGGAAGGTGCCACTCCCACTGTCCTTT
CCTAATAAAATGAGGAAATTGCATCGCATTGTCTGAGTAGGTGTCATTCTATTCTGGGGGGTGGGGTGGG
GCAGGACAGCAAGGGGGAGGATTGGGAAGACAATAGCAGGCATGCTGGGGATGCGGTGGGCTCTATGGCT
TCTGAGGCGGAAAGAACCAGCTGGGGCTCTAGGGGGTATCCCC
[124 nt withheld, positions 3124-3247]
C
[91 nt withheld, positions 3249-3339]
A
[49 nt withheld, positions 3341-3389]
CCTTTGACGTTGGAGTCCACGTTCTTT
[37 nt withheld, positions 3417-3453]
ACCCTATCTCGGTCTATTCTTTTGATTTATAAGGGATTTTGCCGATTTCGGCCTATTGGTTAAAAAATGA
GCTGATTTAACAAAAATTTAACGCGAATTAATTCTGTGGAATGTGTGTCAGTTAGGGTGTGGAAAGTCCC
CAGGCTCCCCAGCAGGCAGAAGTATGCAAAGCATGCATCTCAATTAGTCAGCAACCAGGTGTGGAAAGTC
CCCAGGCTCCCCAGCAGGCAGAAGTATGCAAAGCATGCATCTCAATTAGTCAGCAACCATAGTCCCGCCC
CTAACTCCGCCCATCCCGCCCCTAACTCCGCCCAGTTCCGCCCATTCTCCGCCCCATGGCTGACTAATTT
TTTTTATTTATGCAGAGGCCGAGGCCGCCTCTGCCTCTGAGCTATTCCAGAAGTAGTGAGGAGGCTTTTT
TGGAGGCCTAGGCTTTTGCAAAAAGCTCCCGGGAGCTTGTATATCCATTTTCGGATCTGATCAAGAGACA
GGATGAGGATCGTTTCGCATGATTGAACAAGATGGATTGCACGCAGGTTCTCCGGCCGCTTGGGTGGAGA
GGCTATTCGGCTATGACTGGGCACAACAGACAATCGGCTGCTCTGATGCCGCCGTGTTCCGGCTGTCAGC
GCAGGGGCGCCCGGTTCTTTTTGTCAAGACCGACCTGTCCGGTGCCCTGAATGAACTGCAGGACGAGGCA
GCGCGGCTATCGTGGCTGGCCACGACGGGCGTTCCTTGCGCAGCTGTGCTCGACGTTGTCACTGAAGCGG
GAAGGGACTGGCTGCTATTGGGCGAAGTGCCGGGGCAGGATCTCCTGTCATCTCACCTTGCTCCTGCCGA
GAAAGTATCCATCATGGCTGATGCAATGCGGCGGCTGCATACGCTTGATCCGGCTACCTGCCCATTCGAC
CACCAAGCGAAACATCGCATCGAGCGAGCACGTACTCGGATGGAAGCCGGTCTTGTCGATCAGGATGATC
TGGACGAAGAGCATCAGGGGCTCGCGCCAGCCGAACTGTTCGCCAGGCTCAAGGCGCGCATGCCCGACGG
CGAGGATCTCGTCGTGACCCATGGCGATGCCTGCTTGCCGAATATCATGGTGGAAAATGGCCGCTTTTCT
GGATTCATCGACTGTGGCCGGCTGGGTGTGGCGGACCGCTATCAGGACATAGCGTTGGCTACCCGTGATA
TTGCTGAAGAGCTTGGCGGCGAATGGGCTGACCGCTTCCTCGTGCTTTACGGTATCGCCGCTCCCGATTC
GCAGCGCATCGCCTTCTATCGCCTTCTTGACGAGTTCTTCTGAGCGGGACTCTGGGGTTCGCGAAATGAC
CGACCAAGCGACGCCCAACCTGCCATCACGAGATTTCGATTCCACCGCCGCCTTCTATGAAAGGTTGGGC
TTCGGAATCGTTTTCCGGGACGCCGGCTGGATGATCCTCCAGCGCGGGGATCTCATGCTGGAGTTCTTCG
CCCACCCCAACTTGTTTATTGCAGCTTATAATGGTTACAAATAAAGCAATAGCATCACAAATTTCACAAA
TAAAGCATTTTTTTCACTGCATTCTAGTTGTGGTTTGTCCAAACTCATCAATGTATCTTATCATGTCTGT
ATACCGTCGACCTCTAGCTAGAGCTTGGCGTAATCATGGTCATAGCTGTTTCCTGTGTGAAATTGTTATC
CGCTCACAATTCCACACAACATACGAGCCGGAAGCATAAAGTGTAAAGCCTGGGGTGCCTAATGAGTGAG
CTAACTCACATTAATTGCGTTGCGCTCACTGCCCGCTTTCCAGTCGGGAAACCTGTCGTGCCAGCTGCAT
TAATGAATCGGCCAACGCGCGGGGAGAGGCGGTTTGCGTATTGGGCGCTCTTCCGCTTCCTCGCTCACTG
ACTCGCTGCGCTCGGTCGTTCGGCTGCGGCGAGCGGTATCAGCTCACTCAAAGGCGGTAATACGGTTATC
CACAGAATCAGGGGATAACGCAGGAAAGAACATGTGAGCAAAAGGCCAGCAAAAGGCCAGGAACCGTAAA
AAGGCCGCGTTGCTGGCGTTTTTCCATAGGCTCCGCCCCCCTGACGAGCATCACAAAAATCGACGCTCAA
GTCAGAGGTGGCGAAACCCGACAGGACTATAAAGATACCAGGCGTTTCCCCCTGGAAGCTCCCTCGTGCG
CTCTCCTGTTCCGACCCTGCCGCTTACCGGATACCTGTCCGCCTTTCTCCCTTCGGGAAGCGTGGCGCTT
TCTCATAGCTCACGCTGTAGGTATCTCAGTTCGGTGTAGGTCGTTCGCTCCAAGCTGGGCTGTGTGCACG
AACCCCCCGTTCAGCCCGACCGCTGCGCCTTATCCGGTAACTATCGTCTTGAGTCCAACCCGGTAAGACA
CGACTTATCGCCACTGGCAGCAGCCACTGGTAACAGGATTAGCAGAGCGAGGTATGTAGGCGGTGCTACA
GAGTTCTTGAAGTGGTGGCCTAACTACGGCTACACTAGAAGAACAGTATTTGGTATCTGCGCTCTGCTGA
AGCCAGTTACCTTCGGAAAAAGAGTTGGTAGCTCTTGATCCGGCAAACAAACCACCGCTGGTAGCGGTGG
TTTTTTTGTTTGCAAGCAGCAGATTACGCGCAGAAAAAAAGGATCTCAAGAAGATCCTTTGATCTTTTCT
ACGGGGTCTGACGCTCAGTGGAACGAAAACTCACGTTAAGGGATTTTGGTCATGAGATTATCAAAAAGGA
TCTTCACCTAGATCCTTTTAAATTAAAAATGAAGTTTTAAATCAATCTAAAGTATATATGAGTAAACTTG
GTCTGACAGTTACCAATGCTTAATCAGTGAGGCACCTATCTCAGCGATCTGTCTATTTCGTTCATCCATA
GTTGCCTGACTCCCCGTCGTGTAGATAACTACGATACGGGAGGGCTTACCATCTGGCCCCAGTGCTGCAA
TGATACCGCGAGACCCACGCTCACCGGCTCCAGATTTATCAGCAATAAACCAGCCAGCCGGAAGGGCCGA
GCGCAGAAGTGGTCCTGCAACTTTATCCGCCTCCATCCAGTCTATTAATTGTTGCCGGGAAGCTAGAGTA
AGTAGTTCGCCAGTTAATAGTTTGCGCAACGTTGTTGCCATTGCTACAGGCATCGTGGTGTCACGCTCGT
CGTTTGGTATGGCTTCATTCAGCTCCGGTTCCCAACGATCAAGGCGAGTTACATGATCCCCCATGTTGTG
CAAAAAAGCGGTTAGCTCCTTCGGTCCTCCGATCGTTGTCAGAAGTAAGTTGGCCGCAGTGTTATCACTC
ATGGTTATGGCAGCACTGCATAATTCTCTTACTGTCATGCCATCCGTAAGATGCTTTTCTGTGACTGGTG
AGTACTCAACCAAGTCATTCTGAGAATAGTGTATGCGGCGACCGAGTTGCTCTTGCCCGGCGTCAATACG
GGATAATACCGCGCCACATAGCAGAACTTTAAAAGTGCTCATCATTGGAAAACGTTCTTCGGGGCGAAAA
CTCTCAAGGATCTTACCGCTGTTGAGATCCAGTTCGATGTAACCCACTCGTGCACCCAACTGATCTTCAG
CATCTTTTACTTTCACCAGCGTTTCTGGGTGAGCAAAAACAGGAAGGCAAAATGCCGCAAAAAAGGGAAT
AAGGGCGACACGGAAATGTTGAATACTCATACTCTTCCTTTTTCAATATTATTGAAGCATTTATCAGGGT
TATTGTCTCATGAGCGGATACATATTTGAATGTATTTAGAAAAATAAACAAATAGGGGTTCCGCGCACAT
TTCCCCGAAAAGTGCCA
